>Addgene plasmid #166113 | pEGFP_P229L-talin1 (1-2541) | addgene full sequence | sequence record 330287 | Addgene NGS Result
TAGTTATTAATAGTAATCAATTACGGGGTCATTAGTTCATAGCCCATATATGGAGTTCCGCGTTACATAA
CTTACGGTAAATGGCCCGCCTGGCTGACCGCCCAACGACCCCCGCCCATTGACGTCAATAATGACGTATG
TTCCCATAGTAACGCCAATAGGGACTTTCCATTGACGTCAATGGGTGGAGTATTTACGGTAAACTGCCCA
CTTGGCAGTACATCAAGTGTATCATATGCCAAGTACGCCCCCTATTGACGTCAATGACGGTAAATGGCCC
GCCTGGCATTATGCCCAGTACATGACCTTATGGGACTTTCCTACTTGGCAGTACATCTACGTATTAGTCA
TCGCTATTACCATGGTGATGCGGTTTTGGCAGTACATCAATGGGCGTGGATAGCGGTTTGACTCACGGGG
ATTTCCAAGTCTCCACCCCATTGACGTCAATGGGAGTTTGTTTTGGCACCAAAATCAACGGGACTTTCCA
AAATGTCGTAACAACTCCGCCCCATTGACGCAAATGGGCGGTAGGCGTGTACGGTGGGAGGTCTATATAA
GCAGAGCTGGTTTAGTGAACCGTCAGATCCGCTAGCGCTACCGGTATTAGGCACCCCAGGCTTTACACGA
ATTCGCAGAAGCTGCCACCATGGTTGCGCTTTCGCTGAAGATTAGCATTGGGAATGTGGTGAAGACGATG
CAATTTGAGCCATCTACCATGGTGTACGACGCCTGCCGCATGATTCGTGAGCGGATCCCAGAGGCCCTGG
CTGGCCCTCCCAACGACTTTGGGCTCTTTCTGTCAGATGATGACCCCAAAAAAGGCATCTGGCTAGAGGC
TGGGAAAGCTTTGGACTACTACATGCTCCGAAATGGGGACACCATGGAGTACAGAAAAAAGCAGAGACCC
CTGAAGATCCGGATGTTAGACGGAACGGTGAAGACTATCATGGTGGATGACTCCAAGACCGTCACAGACA
TGCTCATGACCATTTGTGCCCGAATTGGTATCACCAACCATGATGAGTATTCACTGGTTCGAGAGCTGAT
GGAAGAAAAGAAAGATGAGGGGACAGGGACCCTGAGAAAAGACAAGACCCTACTGCGAGATGAAAAGAAG
ATGGAGAAGCTAAAGCAGAAGTTGCACACAGACGATGAGTTGAACTGGCTGGACCATGGGCGGACACTGA
GGGAACAGGGAGTGGAAGAGCATGAGACGTTGCTGCTGCGGAGAAAGTTCTTCTACTCAGACCAGAATGT
GGATTCCCGAGACCCTGTACAGCTGAACCTTCTCTATGTGCAGGCACGAGATGACATCCTGAATGGCTCC
CATCTTGTCTCCTTTGACAAGGCCTGTGAATTTGCAGGCTTCCAGTGCCAGATCCAGTTTGGACCTCACA
ATGAACAGAAGCACAAGGCTGGCTTCCTTGACCTGAAGGACTTCCTGCCCAAGGAGTATGTGAAGCAGAA
GGGAGAGCGTAAGATCTTTCAGGCACACAAGAATTGTGGGCAGATGAGTGAAATTGAGGCCAAGGTACGC
TACGTGAAGCTGGCCCGTTCCCTCAAGACTTACGGTGTCTCCTTCTTCCTAGTCAAGGAAAAGATGAAGG
GGAAGAATAAACTGGTGCCCAGGCTGTTGGGCATCACTAAGGAGTGTGTGATGCGTGTGGATGAGAAGAC
CAAGGAGGTGATTCAGGAATGGAGCCTCACCAACATCAAACGCTGGGCTGCCTCTCCCAAGAGCTTTACT
CTGGACTTTGGAGACTATCAGGATGGCTACTACTCAGTACAGACGACAGAAGGCGAGCAGATCGCACAGC
TCATTGCTGGCTACATAGATATCATCCTTAAGAAGAAAAAAAGCAAGGACCATTTTGGGCTGGAGGGAGA
TGAAGAGTCTACTATGTTGGAGGACTCAGTGTCTCCCAAAAAGTCAACAGTCCTTCAGCAGCAGTACAAC
CGAGTGGGGAAAGTGGAGCACGGCTCTGTGGCTCTGCCAGCCATCATGCGCTCTGGAGCCTCTGGTCCTG
AGAATTTCCAGGTGGGGAGCATGCCACCTGCCCAGCAGCAGATCACCAGTGGCCAGATGCACCGAGGACA
CATGCCACCTCTGACTTCAGCCCAGCAGGCGCTCACTGGAACCATTAACTCCAGCATGCAGGCTGTGCAG
GCTGCCCAGGCCACTCTGGATGACTTTGAGACTCTACCCCCTCTTGGCCAGGATGCTGCCTCCAAAGCTT
GGCGTAAGAACAAGATGGATGAATCAAAGCATGAGATCCACTCCCAGGTAGATGCCATCACAGCTGGCAC
TGCCTCTGTGGTAAACCTGACAGCAGGAGATCCTGCAGAGACAGACTATACAGCAGTGGGCTGTGCAGTC
ACCACCATCTCTTCCAACCTGACGGAGATGTCCCGTGGGGTGAAGCTATTGGCTGCCCTGCTGGAGGATG
AAGGCGGCAATGGCCGGCCCCTTCTGCAAGCAGCAAAGGGCCTTGCAGGGGCTGTGTCGGAACTGCTTCG
CAGTGCTCAGCCCGCCAGCGCTGAGCCTCGTCAGAACCTGCTGCAGGCAGCCGGGAACGTGGGCCAGGCC
AGTGGGGAGCTGTTGCAGCAAATTGGGGAAAGTGACACTGACCCCCACTTCCAGGATGTTCTAATGCAGC
TAGCAAACGCAGTGGCAAGTGCTGCAGCCGCCCTGGTCCTCAAGGCCAAGAGTGTGGCCCAGCGCACAGA
GGATTCCGGGCTTCAGACCCAAGTGATTGCTGCAGCTACGCAATGTGCTCTGTCCACTTCCCAGCTGGTG
GCCTGTACCAAGGTGGTAGCACCTACAATCAGCTCACCTGTGTGCCAAGAACAGCTAGTCGAGGCTGGGC
GACTGGTGGCCAAAGCTGTGGAGGGCTGTGTGTCTGCCTCGCAAGCAGCTACAGAAGATGGACAGCTGCT
TCGAGGGGTAGGAGCAGCAGCCACGGCTGTCACCCAGGCCCTCAATGAGCTGCTGCAGCACGTGAAGGCC
CACGCCACCGGAGCTGGGCCTGCCGGTCGGTATGACCAAGCCACTGATACCATCCTCACCGTCACTGAAA
ACATCTTCAGCTCCATGGGTGATGCTGGGGAGATGGTGCGCCAGGCCCGCATCCTGGCCCAAGCCACCTC
AGACCTGGTCAATGCTATCAAGGCCGATGCTGAGGGGGAGAGTGATCTGGAGAACTCTAGAAAGCTCCTG
AGTGCTGCCAAGATCCTCGCTGATGCCACCGCCAAGATGGTGGAGGCGGCCAAGGGAGCAGCCGCCCACC
CTGACAGTGAGGAACAGCAGCAGCGACTGCGTGAAGCAGCTGAGGGGCTTCGCATGGCCACCAATGCAGC
TGCGCAGAACGCCATCAAGAAGAAGTTGGTGCAGCGCCTGGAGCATGCAGCCAAGCAAGCTGCAGCCTCT
GCAACACAGACCATTGCTGCAGCCCAACATGCAGCCTCTGCCCCCAAGGCCTCTGCGGGCCCCCAGCCCC
TACTGGTGCAGAGCTGTAAGGCCGTGGCAGAGCAGATTCCGTTGCTGGTGCAGGGTGTCCGAGGAAGTCA
AGCTCAGCCTGACAGCCCTAGTGCTCAGCTCGCCCTCATTGCTGCCAGCCAGAGCTTCCTGCAGCCAGGT
GGGAAGATGGTGGCAGCGGCAAAAGCCTCAGTGCCAACAATTCAGGACCAGGCTTCAGCGATGCAGCTGA
GTCAGTGCGCAAAGAACCTAGGCACTGCCCTGGCCGAGCTGCGCACTGCTGCTCAGAAGGCTCAGGAGGC
ATGTGGACCTTTGGAGATGGATTCTGCACTGAGTGTTGTACAAAATCTAGAGAAAGACCTACAGGAAATA
AAAGCAGCAGCTCGAGATGGCAAGCTTAAGCCCTTACCTGGGGAAACAATGGAGAAGTGTACCCAAGATC
TTGGCAACAGCACCAAAGCGGTGAGCTCTGCCATCGCCAAGCTGCTGGGGGAGATTGCCCAGGGCAACGA
GAACTATGCAGGTATTGCAGCTCGGGATGTAGCTGGTGGACTAAGGTCACTAGCCCAGGCTGCGCGGGGT
GTGGCTGCGCTGACATCAGATCCTGCAGTGCAGGCCATTGTGCTTGACACAGCCAGCGACGTTCTGGACA
AGGCCAGCAGCCTCATTGAAGAGGCAAAAAAAGCATCTGGACACCCAGGGGACCCAGAAAGCCAGCAAAG
GCTTGCTCAGGTAGCTAAAGCAGTGACCCAAGCCCTGAACCGCTGTGTCAGCTGCCTGCCTGGCCAAAGA
GACGTGGATAATGCCCTACGAGCCGTTGGAGATGCCAGCAAGCGACTCCTGAGTGACTTGCTTCCTCCAA
GCACGGGGACATTTCAAGAAGCACAGAGCCGATTGAATGAAGCTGCAGCTGGGTTAAATCAGGCCGCCAC
AGAACTGGTGCAAGCCTCCCGAGGAACTCCTCAGGACCTGGCTCGGGCCTCCGGCCGATTTGGACAGGAC
TTCAGCACCTTCCTGGAAGCTGGTGTGGAGATGGCCGGACAGGCCCCGAGCCAGGAGGACCGAGCCCAGG
TGGTGTCCAACCTGAAGGGCATATCCATGTCTTCAAGCAAACTTCTCCTTGCCGCTAAGGCCTTGTCCAC
AGACCCTGCTTCTCCCAACCTCAAGAGTCAGCTGGCTGCGGCTGCCCGGGCAGTGACGGACAGCATCAAC
CAGCTCATCACCATGTGCACCCAGCAGGCACCTGGCCAGAAGGAGTGTGACAATGCACTTCGGCAGCTAG
AGACAGTCCGAGAACTCCTGGAGAATCCAGTCCAGCCCATCAACGACATGTCCTACTTCGGTTGCTTGGA
CAGTGTCATGGAGAACTCCAAGGTCCTAGGTGAGGCCATGACTGGCATCTCCCAAAATGCCAAGAATGGA
AATCTGCCGGAGTTTGGAGATGCCATTGCCACAGCCTCCAAGGCTCTCTGTGGCTTCACGGAGGCAGCCG
CACAGGCAGCATATCTAGTTGGTGTCTCTGACCCCAACAGCCAAGCTGGACAGCAAGGACTGGTGGAACC
CACACAGTTTGCCCGTGCAAACCAGGCAATTCAGATGGCCTGTCAGAGTCTGGGGGAGCCTGGCTGTACC
CAGGCCCAGGTGTTATCTGCAGCCACTATTGTAGCCAAACACACATCTGCATTGTGTAACAGCTGTCGCC
TGGCTTCCGCTAGGACTGCCAATCCCACTGCCAAGCGCCAGTTTGTACAGTCAGCCAAGGAGGTGGCCAA
CAGTACAGCCAATCTTGTCAAGACCATCAAGGCACTAGATGGGGACTTCACAGAAGAGAACCGTGCCCAG
TGCCGAGCAGCCACAGCCCCTCTGCTGGAAGCTGTGGATAACCTGAGTGCCTTTGCCTCCAACCCTGAGT
TCTCCAGCGTCCCTGCCCAGATCAGCCCTGAGGGCAGAGCAGCCATGGAGCCCATTGTAATCTCTGCTAA
GACAATGTTGGAGAGTGCTGGAGGGCTCATCCAGACAGCTCGGGCGTTAGCAGTCAATCCCCGAGACCCC
CCACGTTGGTCTGTGCTAGCTGGCCACTCTCGGACTGTCTCAGATTCCATCAAGAAACTTATTACAAGCA
TGAGGGACAAAGCCCCAGGGCAGCTGGAGTGTGAGACAGCCATTGCGGCTCTGAACAGCTGCTTGCGGGA
CCTAGATCAGGCTTCGCTTGCCGCTGTCAGCCAGCAGCTTGCTCCCCGTGAAGGAATCTCTCAAGAGGCT
TTGCACACCCAGATGCTCACTGCAGTGCAAGAAATTTCTCATCTCATTGAGCCGCTGGCCAGCGCTGCTC
GGGCTGAAGCCTCCCAGCTGGGACACAAGGTGTCCCAAATGGCCCAGTACTTTGAACCACTCACCCTGGC
TGCAGTGGGTGCTGCGTCTAAGACCCTGAGCCACCCGCAGCAGATGGCACTTCTGGACCAGACTAAAACG
TTGGCAGAGTCTGCCTTGCAGTTGCTATATACTGCCAAGGAGGCTGGTGGTAACCCCAAGCAAGCAGCAC
ACACCCAGGAAGCCCTGGAGGAGGCTGTGCAGATGATGACAGAGGCCGTAGAAGACCTGACGACGACCCT
CAACGAAGCAGCCAGTGCTGCAGGAGTCGTTGGCGGCATGGTGGACTCTATCACTCAGGCCATCAACCAG
CTAGATGAAGGACCTATGGGTGACCCAGAAGGCTCATTCGTAGATTACCAGACAACCATGGTGAGGACAG
CCAAGGCCATTGCTGTCACTGTTCAGGAGATGGTAACCAAGTCAAACACCAGCCCTGAAGAGCTAGGCCC
TCTTGCCAACCAGCTGACCAGTGACTATGGCCGACTGGCCTCACAAGCCAAGCCTGCAGCTGTGGCTGCT
GAAAATGAAGAGATAGGCGCTCACATCAAACACCGAGTACAGGAGCTGGGCCATGGCTGCTCTGCTCTGG
TCACCAAGGCAGGTGCCTTGCAGTGTAGCCCCAGTGATGTCTACACCAAGAAGGAGCTCATAGAGTGTGC
CCGCAGAGTGTCAGAGAAGGTCTCCCATGTTCTGGCTGCACTCCAGGCTGGGAATCGTGGTACCCAGGCC
TGCATTACAGCAGCCAGTGCTGTGTCTGGTATCATTGCTGACCTCGACACCACCATCATGTTCGCTACTG
CTGGCACACTTAACCGTGAGGGTGCTGAAACTTTTGCTGACCACCGGGAGGGTATCTTAAAGACAGCAAA
GGTTCTTGTGGAGGACACCAAGGTCCTAGTGCAGAATGCAGCTGGGAGCCAGGAGAAGTTGGCACAAGCC
GCCCAGTCCTCCGTGGCCACCATTACCCGCCTCGCTGATGTGGTCAAGCTCGGTGCAGCCAGCCTAGGAG
CCGAAGACCCTGAAACTCAGGTGGTGCTGATCAATGCAGTAAAGGACGTAGCCAAGGCCCTGGGTGACCT
CATCAGCGCTACGAAGGCTGCAGCGGGCAAAGTTGGGGATGACCCTGCAGTGTGGCAGCTCAAGAACTCT
GCCAAGGTGATGGTGACCAATGTGACATCATTGCTCAAGACAGTGAAGGCTGTGGAAGATGAGGCCACCA
AAGGCACACGGGCCCTAGAGGCAACCACAGAGCACATACGTCAGGAACTGGCGGTCTTCTGTTCCCCAGA
GCCACCTGCCAAGACCTCTACCCCTGAAGACTTCATCCGAATGACCAAGGGTATTACTATGGCAACAGCC
AAAGCCGTTGCTGCTGGCAATTCCTGTCGACAGGAAGATGTCATTGCCACAGCCAATCTGAGCCGACGGG
CTATTGCGGACATGCTTCGGGCTTGCAAGGAAGCAGCTTTCCACCCAGAAGTGGCGCCTGATGTACGGCT
CCGAGCCCTGCACTATGGCCGGGAGTGTGCCAATGGTTACCTGGAACTGCTGGACCACGTGCTGCTGACC
CTTCAGAAGCCAAACCCAGACCTGAAGCAGCAGCTAACTGGACACTCAAAGCGGGTTGCTGGCTCTGTGA
CTGAGCTCATCCAGGCTGCTGAAGCCATGAAAGGAACAGAGTGGGTGGACCCAGAGGACCCTACTGTCAT
TGCTGAGAATGAGCTCTTGGGAGCCGCAGCCGCCATCGAGGCTGCAGCCAAGAAGCTGGAGCAGCTGAAG
CCCAGGGCCAAACCCAAGGAGGCGGATGAGTCCTTGAACTTTGAGGAACAAATCCTAGAAGCTGCCAAGT
CCATCGCTGCAGCCACCAGTGCACTGGTAAAGGCTGCGTCAGCAGCCCAGAGGGAGCTGGTGGCTCAAGG
AAAGGTGGGCGCCATTCCAGCCAATGCACTGGATGATGGGCAGTGGTCGCAGGGCCTCATTTCCGCTGCC
CGTATGGTGGCTGCGGCCACCAACAATCTGTGTGAAGCAGCTAACGCAGCTGTCCAGGGCCATGCTAGCC
AGGAGAAACTCATTTCCTCAGCCAAGCAAGTAGCTGCCTCCACAGCTCAGCTCCTGGTAGCTTGCAAGGT
CAAAGCAGATCAGGACTCTGAGGCAATGAAACGGCTCCAGGCTGCTGGCAATGCAGTGAAGAGGGCCTCA
GATAACCTGGTAAAGGCGGCCCAGAAAGCTGCAGCCTTCGAAGACCAGGAGAATGAGACGGTGGTGGTGA
AGGAGAAAATGGTTGGGGGCATTGCCCAGATTATCGCAGCACAGGAAGAGATGCTTCGGAAGGAACGAGA
GCTGGAAGAGGCTCGGAAAAAGCTCGCCCAGATCCGGCAGCAGCAGTACAAGTTCTTGCCTTCAGAGCTT
CGAGACGAGCACGGAGGATCCGGAATGGTGAGCAAGGGCGAGGAGCTGTTCACCGGGGTGGTGCCCATCC
TGGTCGAGCTGGACGGCGACGTAAACGGCCACAAGTTCAGCGTGTCCGGCGAGGGCGAGGGCGATGCCAC
CTACGGCAAGCTGACCCTGAAGTTCATCTGCACCACCGGCAAGCTGCCCGTGCCCTGGCCCACCCTCGTG
ACCACCCTGACCTACGGCGTGCAGTGCTTCAGCCGCTACCCCGACCACATGAAGCAGCACGACTTCTTCA
AGTCCGCCATGCCCGAAGGCTACGTCCAGGAGCGCACCATCTTCTTCAAGGACGACGGCAACTACAAGAC
CCGCGCCGAGGTGAAGTTCGAGGGCGACACCCTGGTGAACCGCATCGAGCTGAAGGGCATCGACTTCAAG
GAGGACGGCAACATCCTGGGGCACAAGCTGGAGTACAACTACAACAGCCACAACGTCTATATCATGGCCG
ACAAGCAGAAGAACGGCATCAAGGTGAACTTCAAGATCCGCCACAACATCGAGGACGGCAGCGTGCAGCT
CGCCGACCACTACCAGCAGAACACCCCCATCGGCGACGGCCCCGTGCTGCTGCCCGACAACCACTACCTG
AGCACCCAGTCCGCCCTGAGCAAAGACCCCAACGAGAAGCGCGATCACATGGTCCTGCTGGAGTTCGTGA
CCGCCGCCGGGATCACTCTCGGCATGGACGAGCTGTACAAGTAACCGCGGGCCCGGGATCCACCGGATCT
AGATAACTGATCATAATCAGCCATACCACATTTGTAGAGGTTTTACTTGCTTTAAAAAACCTCCCACACC
TCCCCCTGAACCTGAAACATAAAATGAATGCAATTGTTGTTGTTAACTTGTTTATTGCAGCTTATAATGG
TTACAAATAAAGCAATAGCATCACAAATTTCACAAATAAAGCATTTTTTTCACTGCATTCTAGTTGTGGT
TTGTCCAAACTCATCAATGTATCTTAACGCGTAAATTGTAAGCGTTAATATTTTGTTAAAATTCGCGTTA
AATTTTTGTTAAATCAGCTCATTTTTTAACCAATAGGCCGAAATCGGCAAAATCCCTTATAAATCAAAAG
AATAGACCGAGATAGGGT
[37 nt withheld, positions 9399-9435]
AAAGAACGTGGACTCCAACGTCAAAGG
[49 nt withheld, positions 9463-9511]
T
[91 nt withheld, positions 9513-9603]
G
[124 nt withheld, positions 9605-9728]
CAGGTGGCACTTTTCGGGGAAATGTGCGCGGAACCCCTATTTGTTTATTTTTCTAAATACATTCAAATAT
GTATCCGCTCATGAGACAATAACCCTGATAAATGCTTCAATAATATTGAAAAAGGAAGAGTCCTGAGGCG
GAAAGAACCAGCTGTGGAATGTGTGTCAGTTAGGGTGTGGAAAGTCCCCAGGCTCCCCAGCAGGCAGAAG
TATGCAAAGCATGCATCTCAATTAGTCAGCAACCAGGTGTGGAAAGTCCCCAGGCTCCCCAGCAGGCAGA
AGTATGCAAAGCATGCATCTCAATTAGTCAGCAACCATAGTCCCGCCCCTAACTCCGCCCATCCCGCCCC
TAACTCCGCCCAGTTCCGCCCATTCTCCGCCCCATGGCTGACTAATTTTTTTTATTTATGCAGAGGCCGA
GGCCGCCTCGGCCTCTGAGCTATTCCAGAAGTAGTGAGGAGGCTTTTTTGGAGGCCTAGGCTTTTGCAAA
GATCGATCAAGAGACAGGATGAGGATCGTTTCGCATGATTGAACAAGATGGATTGCACGCAGGTTCTCCG
GCCGCTTGGGTGGAGAGGCTATTCGGCTATGACTGGGCACAACAGACAATCGGCTGCTCTGATGCCGCCG
TGTTCCGGCTGTCAGCGCAGGGGCGCCCGGTTCTTTTTGTCAAGACCGACCTGTCCGGTGCCCTGAATGA
ACTGCAAGACGAGGCAGCGCGGCTATCGTGGCTGGCCACGACGGGCGTTCCTTGCGCAGCTGTGCTCGAC
GTTGTCACTGAAGCGGGAAGGGACTGGCTGCTATTGGGCGAAGTGCCGGGGCAGGATCTCCTGTCATCTC
ACCTTGCTCCTGCCGAGAAAGTATCCATCATGGCTGATGCAATGCGGCGGCTGCATACGCTTGATCCGGC
TACCTGCCCATTCGACCACCAAGCGAAACATCGCATCGAGCGAGCACGTACTCGGATGGAAGCCGGTCTT
GTCGATCAGGATGATCTGGACGAAGAGCATCAGGGGCTCGCGCCAGCCGAACTGTTCGCCAGGCTCAAGG
CGAGCATGCCCGACGGCGAGGATCTCGTCGTGACCCATGGCGATGCCTGCTTGCCGAATATCATGGTGGA
AAATGGCCGCTTTTCTGGATTCATCGACTGTGGCCGGCTGGGTGTGGCGGACCGCTATCAGGACATAGCG
TTGGCTACCCGTGATATTGCTGAAGAGCTTGGCGGCGAATGGGCTGACCGCTTCCTCGTGCTTTACGGTA
TCGCCGCTCCCGATTCGCAGCGCATCGCCTTCTATCGCCTTCTTGACGAGTTCTTCTGAGCGGGACTCTG
GGGTTCGAAATGACCGACCAAGCGACGCCCAACCTGCCATCACGAGATTTCGATTCCACCGCCGCCTTCT
ATGAAAGGTTGGGCTTCGGAATCGTTTTCCGGGACGCCGGCTGGATGATCCTCCAGCGCGGGGATCTCAT
GCTGGAGTTCTTCGCCCACCCTAGGGGGAGGCTAACTGAAACACGGAAGGAGACAATACCGGAAGGAACC
CGCGCTATGACGGCAATAAAAAGACAGAATAAAACGCACGGTGTTGGGTCGTTTGTTCATAAACGCGGGG
TTCGGTCCCAGGGCTGGCACTCTGTCGATACCCCACCGAGACCCCATTGGGGCCAATACGCCCGCGTTTC
TTCCTTTTCCCCACCCCACCCCCCAAGTTCGGGTGAAGGCCCAGGGCTCGCAGCCAACGTCGGGGCGGCA
GGCCCTGCCATAGCCTCAGGTTACTCATATATACTTTAGATTGATTTAAAACTTCATTTTTAATTTAAAA
GGATCTAGGTGAAGATCCTTTTTGATAATCTCATGACCAAAATCCCTTAACGTGAGTTTTCGTTCCACTG
AGCGTCAGACCCCGTAGAAAAGATCAAAGGATCTTCTTGAGATCCTTTTTTTCTGCGCGTAATCTGCTGC
TTGCAAACAAAAAAACCACCGCTACCAGCGGTGGTTTGTTTGCCGGATCAAGAGCTACCAACTCTTTTTC
CGAAGGTAACTGGCTTCAGCAGAGCGCAGATACCAAATACTGTTCTTCTAGTGTAGCCGTAGTTAGGCCA
CCACTTCAAGAACTCTGTAGCACCGCCTACATACCTCGCTCTGCTAATCCTGTTACCAGTGGCTGCTGCC
AGTGGCGATAAGTCGTGTCTTACCGGGTTGGACTCAAGACGATAGTTACCGGATAAGGCGCAGCGGTCGG
GCTGAACGGGGGGTTCGTGCACACAGCCCAGCTTGGAGCGAACGACCTACACCGAACTGAGATACCTACA
GCGTGAGCTATGAGAAAGCGCCACGCTTCCCGAAGGGAGAAAGGCGGACAGGTATCCGGTAAGCGGCAGG
GTCGGAACAGGAGAGCGCACGAGGGAGCTTCCAGGGGGAAACGCCTGGTATCTTTATAGTCCTGTCGGGT
TTCGCCACCTCTGACTTGAGCGTCGATTTTTGTGATGCTCGTCAGGGGGGCGGAGCCTATGGAAAAACGC
CAGCAACGCGGCCTTTTTACGGTTCCTGGCCTTTTGCTGGCCTTTTGCTCACATGTTCTTTCCTGCGTTA
TCCCCTGATTCTGTGGATAACCGTATTACCGCCATGCAT
Features (pLannotate 1.2.2; 14 found; start..end, strand, type, name):
     61..364     +  enhancer       CMV enhancer: human cytomegalovirus immediate early enhancer
    365..568     +  promoter       CMV promoter: human cytomegalovirus (CMV) immediate early promoter
    650..8272    +  CDS            Tln1: TLN1_MOUSE - Also known as Tln. Experimental evidence at protein level: Swiss-Prot protein existence level 1. Probably involved in connections of major cytoskeletal structures to the plasma membrane. High molecular weight cytoskeletal protein concentrated at regions of cell-substratum contact and, in lymphocytes, at cell-cell contacts. From Mus musculus (Mouse).
   8285..9004    +  CDS            EGFP: the original enhanced GFP (Yang et al., 1996) mammalian codon-optimized
   9004..9026    +  misc_feature   MCS (fragment): multiple cloning site
   9038..9122    +  CDS            large T antigen (fragment): large T antigen from SV40 (simian virus 40)
   9145..9266    +  polyA_signal   SV40 poly(A) signal: SV40 polyadenylation signal
   9300..9728    -  rep_origin     f1 ori (sequence partly withheld): f1 bacteriophage origin of replication; arrow indicates direction of (+) strand synthesis
   9755..9859    +  promoter       AmpR promoter: bla
   9861..10218   +  promoter       SV40 promoter: SV40 enhancer and early promoter
  10253..11047   +  CDS            NeoR/KanR: aminoglycoside phosphotransferase from Tn5; aph(3')-II (or nptII); confers resistance to neomycin, kanamycin, and G418 (Geneticin®)
  11068..11220   +  CDS            ble (fragment): BLE_KLEPN - Experimental evidence at protein level: Swiss-Prot protein existence level 1. Binding protein with a strong affinity to the bleomycin family of antibiotics. Binds to CL990; an antimitotic-antibiotic compound. From Klebsiella pneumoniae.
  11279..11326   +  polyA_signal   HSV TK poly(A) signal: herpes simplex virus thymidine kinase polyadenylation signal (Cole and Stacy, 1985)
  11655..12243   +  rep_origin     ori: high-copy-number ColE1/pMB1/pBR322/pUC origin of replication
