[The description below was written by a language model from this plasmid's Addgene catalogue record and pLannotate feature annotations shown in this document.]
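Description:
pEGFP_P229L-talin1 (1-2541) is a mammalian expression plasmid of about 12.4 kb that produces full-length mouse talin-1 (Tln1, residues 1–2541) carrying the P229L point substitution, fused to EGFP. The catalogue lists Clontech's pEGFP-C1 as the backbone. In the sequenced plasmid, however, the roughly 7.6 kb talin open reading frame lies upstream of the EGFP coding sequence. The fluorescent protein is therefore attached to the C-terminus of talin, as the tag field states, rather than in the N-terminal position typical of C1-type vectors. Transcription is driven by the human cytomegalovirus immediate-early enhancer and promoter and is terminated by the SV40 polyadenylation signal. A remnant of the multiple cloning site sits just after EGFP.

The plasmid is propagated in E. coli through a high-copy ColE1/pUC-type origin under kanamycin selection. Resistance comes from the Tn5 aminoglycoside phosphotransferase (NeoR/KanR) cassette, which is preceded by both a bacterial bla promoter and the SV40 enhancer/early promoter and is followed by the HSV TK poly(A) signal. This arrangement lets the same gene confer kanamycin resistance in bacteria and G418 resistance in transfected mammalian cells. An f1 origin is also present and allows single-stranded DNA production. The annotated short fragments of SV40 large T antigen and ble appear to be residual backbone sequence rather than functional genes.

Talin links integrin-based adhesions to the cytoskeleton. The associated publication examines cancer-associated talin point mutations and their effects on cell adhesion and migration. This construct lets the P229L variant be expressed and visualised by fluorescence in mammalian cells for that kind of study.
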