Addgene plasmid #166113: pEGFP_P229L-talin1 (1-2541)
Purpose: expresses talin-1-P229L in mammalian cells
Depositing lab: Vesa Hytönen. Depositing organization: Tampere University, BioMediTech. Publication: Cancer associated talin point mutations disorganise cell adhesion and migration. Azizi L, Cowell AR, Mykuliak VV, Goult BT, Turkki P, Hytonen VP. Sci Rep. 2021 Jan 11;11(1):347. doi: 10.1038/s41598-020-77911-4. PubMed 33431906.
Backbone
  Vector backbone: pEGFP-C1
  Backbone manufacturer: Clontech
  Backbone size w/o insert (bp): 4734
  Total vector size (bp): 12357
  Vector type: Mammalian Expression ; CMV promoter
Growth in bacteria
  Bacterial resistance: Kanamycin, 50 μg/mL
  Growth temperature: 37°C
  Growth strain: DH5alpha
  Growth instructions: For MidiPrep according to the instructions from the kit.
  Copy number: High Copy
Gene/Insert
  Gene/Insert name: P229L-Talin-1 (alt name: TLN1)
  Species: M. musculus (mouse)
  Insert size (bp): 7623
  Entrez Gene: Tln1 (a.k.a. Tln)
  Tag / fusion protein: EGFP (C terminal on insert)
Terms and licenses: Academic/Nonprofit Terms; Industry Terms: Not Available to Industry
How to cite: pEGFP_P229L-talin1 (1-2541) was a gift from Vesa Hytönen (Addgene plasmid # 166113 ; http://n2t.net/addgene:166113 ; RRID:Addgene_166113)
